Addgene plasmid #193276: CBE-T1.13
Purpose: Expression of CBE-T1.13 base editor in mammalian cells, CMV promoter
Depositing lab: Nicole Gaudelli. Depositing organization: Beam Therapeutics. Publication: Improved cytosine base editors generated from TadA variants. Lam DK, Feliciano PR, Arif A, Bohnuud T, Fernandez TP, Gehrke JM, Grayson P, Lee KD, Ortega MA, Sawyer C, Schwaegerle ND, Peraro L, Young L, Lee SJ, Ciaramella G, Gaudelli NM. Nat Biotechnol. 2023 Jan 9. doi: 10.1038/s41587-022-01611-9. PubMed 36624149.
Backbone
  Vector backbone: CMV/pBR322
  Vector type: Mammalian Expression
Growth in bacteria
  Bacterial resistance: Ampicillin, 100 μg/mL
  Growth temperature: 37°C
  Growth strain: DH5alpha
  Copy number: High Copy
Gene/Insert
  Gene/Insert name: CBE-T1.13
  Species: Other
  Mutation: D10A (Cas9), TadA mutations within
  Promoter: CMV
  Cloning method: Ligation Independent Cloning
Terms and licenses: Academic/Nonprofit Terms; Industry Terms: Not Available to Industry
How to cite: CBE-T1.13 was a gift from Nicole Gaudelli (Addgene plasmid # 193276 ; http://n2t.net/addgene:193276 ; RRID:Addgene_193276)
