[The description below was written by a language model from this plasmid's Addgene catalogue record and pLannotate feature annotations shown in this document.]
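Description:
CBE-T1.13 is a mammalian expression plasmid of about 8.7 kb, built on a CMV/pBR322-type backbone, that encodes a cytosine base editor derived from an engineered TadA deaminase. It is propagated in E. coli as a high-copy plasmid through a ColE1/pMB1-family origin and is selected with ampicillin via the β-lactamase gene and its native promoter. Short remnants of lac regulatory sequence, a pBluescript polylinker, an SV40 promoter fragment and a pBR322 bom fragment are annotated in the backbone. These appear to be vector leftovers rather than functional parts. No mammalian selection marker is annotated, which fits transient transfection use.

The payload is a single fusion reading frame driven by the human CMV immediate-early enhancer and promoter and terminated by the bovine growth hormone polyadenylation signal. A T7 promoter sits just upstream of the coding region and could support in vitro transcription. The frame begins with a TadA domain from E. coli, which the record says carries mutations, although it does not list them. TadA is naturally a tRNA adenosine deaminase, and the associated publication title indicates that such variants were used to generate improved cytosine base editors. A short segment matching the adenine base editor architecture follows, probably a linker, and joins TadA to Streptococcus pyogenes Cas9 bearing D10A. The annotation tool labels the N-terminal part as dCas9, but the record lists only D10A, which is consistent with a nickase. A uracil glycosylase inhibitor (UGI) from phage PBS2 is annotated downstream; it blocks excision of the uracil intermediate and so favours C-to-T outcomes. An unannotated stretch lies between Cas9 and this UGI, and its content is not stated. The plasmid carries no guide RNA cassette, so a guide must be supplied separately for targeted cytosine editing in mammalian cells.
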