Features (pLannotate 1.2.2; 19 found; start..end, strand, type, name):
    103..482     +  enhancer       CMV enhancer: human cytomegalovirus immediate early enhancer
    483..686     +  promoter       CMV promoter: human cytomegalovirus (CMV) immediate early promoter
    728..746     +  promoter       T7 promoter: promoter for bacteriophage T7 RNA polymerase
    760..1257    +  CDS            tadA: TADA_ECOLI - Also known as yfhC. Experimental evidence at protein level: Swiss-Prot protein existence level 1. Catalyzes the deamination of adenosine to inosine at the wobble position 34 of tRNA(Arg2). Essential for cell viability. From Escherichia coli (strain K12).
   1258..1356    +  CDS            ABE(7.10) (fragment): adenine base editor comprising wild-type E. coli TadA fused to the evolved TadA*(7.10) mutant (Gaudelli et al., 2017)
   1357..2958    +  CDS            dCas9(N): N-terminal portion of catalytically inactive Streptococcus pyogenes dCas9 carrying the D10A mutation (Zetsche et al., 2015)
   2959..5453    +  CDS            Cas9(C) (fragment): C-terminal portion of Streptococcus pyogenes Cas9 (Zetsche et al., 2015)
   5767..6015    +  CDS            UGI: UNGI_BPPB2 - Experimental evidence at protein level: Swiss-Prot protein existence level 1. This protein binds specifically and reversibly to the host uracil-DNA glycosylase, preventing removal of uracil residues from PBS2 DNA by the host uracil-excision repair system. From Bacillus phage PBS2 (Bacteriophage PBS2).
   6157..6381    +  polyA_signal   bGH poly(A) signal: bovine growth hormone polyadenylation signal
   6385..6406    +  promoter       SV40 promoter (fragment): SV40 enhancer and early promoter
   6411..6427    +  misc_feature   MCS (fragment): pBluescript multiple cloning site
   6476..6492    -  protein_bind   lac operator: The lac repressor binds to the lac operator to inhibit transcription in E. coli. This inhibition can be relieved by adding lactose or isopropyl-β-D-thiogalactopyranoside (IPTG). lac repressor encoded by lacI
   6500..6530    -  promoter       lac promoter: promoter for the E. coli lac operon
   6545..6566    -  protein_bind   CAP binding site: CAP binding activates transcription in the presence of cAMP. E. coli catabolite activator protein
   6579..6671    -  CDS            lacI (fragment): lac repressor; lacI; The lac repressor binds to the lac operator to inhibit transcription in E. coli. This inhibition can be relieved by adding lactose or isopropyl-β-D-thiogalactopyranoside (IPTG).
   6854..7442    -  rep_origin     ori: high-copy-number ColE1/pMB1/pBR322/pUC origin of replication
   7613..8473    -  CDS            AmpR: β-lactamase; bla; confers resistance to ampicillin, carbenicillin, and related antibiotics
   8474..8578    -  promoter       AmpR promoter: bla
   8649..8693    -  misc_feature   bom (fragment): basis of mobility region from pBR322
>Addgene plasmid #193276 | CBE-T1.13 | addgene full sequence | sequence record 379855 | Addgene NGS Result
AAGCTACAACAAGGCAAGGCTTGACCGACAATTGCATGAAGAATCTGCTTAGGGTTAGGCGTTTTGCGCT
GCTTCGCGATGTACGGGCCAGATATACGCGTTGACATTGATTATTGACTAGTTATTAATAGTAATCAATT
ACGGGGTCATTAGTTCATAGCCCATATATGGAGTTCCGCGTTACATAACTTACGGTAAATGGCCCGCCTG
GCTGACCGCCCAACGACCCCCGCCCATTGACGTCAATAATGACGTATGTTCCCATAGTAACGCCAATAGG
GACTTTCCATTGACGTCAATGGGTGGAGTATTTACGGTAAACTGCCCACTTGGCAGTACATCAAGTGTAT
CATATGCCAAGTACGCCCCCTATTGACGTCAATGACGGTAAATGGCCCGCCTGGCATTATGCCCAGTACA
TGACCTTATGGGACTTTCCTACTTGGCAGTACATCTACGTATTAGTCATCGCTATTACCATGGTGATGCG
GTTTTGGCAGTACATCAATGGGCGTGGATAGCGGTTTGACTCACGGGGATTTCCAAGTCTCCACCCCATT
GACGTCAATGGGAGTTTGTTTTGGCACCAAAATCAACGGGACTTTCCAAAATGTCGTAACAACTCCGCCC
CATTGACGCAAATGGGCGGTAGGCGTGTACGGTGGGAGGTCTATATAAGCAGAGCTGGTTTAGTGAACCG
TCAGATCCGCTAGAGATCCGCGGCCGCTAATACGACTCACTATAGGGAGAGCCGCCACCATGTCCGAGGT
GGAATACAGCCACGAGTATTGGATGCGGCACGCTCTGACACTGGCCAAGCGGGCCAGAGACGAGAGACAC
GTGCCAGTGGGAGCCGTGCTGGTGCTCAACAACCGGGTGATCGGCGAAGGCTGGAACAGAGCCAAGGGCC
TGCATGATCCTACCGCCCACGCTGAAATTATGGCCCTGAGACAGGGCGGCCTGGTGATGCAGAACTACCG
GCTGTGGGACGCCACACTGTACACCACCTTCGAGCCTTGTGTGATGTGCGCCGGCGCCATGATCCACAGC
AGAATCGGAAGAGTTGTGTTCGGCGTGTGCAATGCCAAAACACACGCCGCTATGAGCCTGATGGACGTGC
TGCACCACCCCGGCATGCCCCACAGAGTGGAAATCACCGAGGGCATCCTGGCTGATGAGTGCGAGGCCCT
GCTGTGCAGATTCTTCAGAATGCCTAGGCGGGTCTTTAACGCCCAAAAGAAGGCCCAGTCTAGCACCGAC
TCTGGTGGTTCTTCTGGTGGTTCTAGCGGCAGCGAGACTCCCGGGACCTCAGAGTCCGCCACACCCGAAA
GTTCTGGTGGTTCTTCTGGTGGTTCTGACAAGAAGTACAGCATCGGCCTGGCCATCGGCACCAACTCTGT
GGGCTGGGCCGTGATCACCGACGAGTACAAGGTGCCCAGCAAGAAATTCAAGGTGCTGGGCAACACCGAC
CGGCACAGCATCAAGAAGAACCTGATCGGAGCCCTGCTGTTCGACAGCGGCGAAACAGCCGAGGCCACCC
GGCTGAAGAGAACCGCCAGAAGAAGATACACCAGACGGAAGAACCGGATCTGCTATCTGCAAGAGATCTT
CAGCAACGAGATGGCCAAGGTGGACGACAGCTTCTTCCACAGACTGGAAGAGTCCTTCCTGGTGGAAGAG
GATAAGAAGCACGAGCGGCACCCCATCTTCGGCAACATCGTGGACGAGGTGGCCTACCACGAGAAGTACC
CCACCATCTACCACCTGAGAAAGAAACTGGTGGACAGCACCGACAAGGCCGACCTGCGGCTGATCTATCT
GGCCCTGGCCCACATGATCAAGTTCCGGGGCCACTTCCTGATCGAGGGCGACCTGAACCCCGACAACAGC
GACGTGGACAAGCTGTTCATCCAGCTGGTGCAGACCTACAACCAGCTGTTCGAGGAAAACCCCATCAACG
CCAGCGGCGTGGACGCCAAGGCCATCCTGTCTGCCAGACTGAGCAAGAGCAGACGGCTGGAAAATCTGAT
CGCCCAGCTGCCCGGCGAGAAGAAGAATGGCCTGTTCGGAAACCTGATTGCCCTGAGCCTGGGCCTGACC
CCCAACTTCAAGAGCAACTTCGACCTGGCCGAGGATGCCAAACTGCAGCTGAGCAAGGACACCTACGACG
ACGACCTGGACAACCTGCTGGCCCAGATCGGCGACCAGTACGCCGACCTGTTTCTGGCCGCCAAGAACCT
GTCCGACGCCATCCTGCTGAGCGACATCCTGAGAGTGAACACCGAGATCACCAAGGCCCCCCTGAGCGCC
TCTATGATCAAGAGATACGACGAGCACCACCAGGACCTGACCCTGCTGAAAGCTCTCGTGCGGCAGCAGC
TGCCTGAGAAGTACAAAGAGATTTTCTTCGACCAGAGCAAGAACGGCTACGCCGGCTACATTGACGGCGG
AGCCAGCCAGGAAGAGTTCTACAAGTTCATCAAGCCCATCCTGGAAAAGATGGACGGCACCGAGGAACTG
CTCGTGAAGCTGAACAGAGAGGACCTGCTGCGGAAGCAGCGGACCTTCGACAACGGCAGCATCCCCCACC
AGATCCACCTGGGAGAGCTGCACGCCATTCTGCGGCGGCAGGAAGATTTTTACCCATTCCTGAAGGACAA
CCGGGAAAAGATCGAGAAGATCCTGACCTTCCGCATCCCCTACTACGTGGGCCCTCTGGCCAGGGGAAAC
AGCAGATTCGCCTGGATGACCAGAAAGAGCGAGGAAACCATCACCCCCTGGAACTTCGAGGAAGTGGTGG
ACAAGGGCGCTTCCGCCCAGAGCTTCATCGAGCGGATGACCAACTTCGATAAGAACCTGCCCAACGAGAA
GGTGCTGCCCAAGCACAGCCTGCTGTACGAGTACTTCACCGTGTATAACGAGCTGACCAAAGTGAAATAC
GTGACCGAGGGAATGAGAAAGCCCGCCTTCCTGAGCGGCGAGCAGAAAAAGGCCATCGTGGACCTGCTGT
TCAAGACCAACCGGAAAGTGACCGTGAAGCAGCTGAAAGAGGACTACTTCAAGAAAATCGAGTGCTTCGA
CTCCGTGGAAATCTCCGGCGTGGAAGATCGGTTCAACGCCTCCCTGGGCACATACCACGATCTGCTGAAA
ATTATCAAGGACAAGGACTTCCTGGACAATGAGGAAAACGAGGACATTCTGGAAGATATCGTGCTGACCC
TGACACTGTTTGAGGACAGAGAGATGATCGAGGAACGGCTGAAAACCTATGCCCACCTGTTCGACGACAA
AGTGATGAAGCAGCTGAAGCGGCGGAGATACACCGGCTGGGGCAGGCTGAGCCGGAAGCTGATCAACGGC
ATCCGGGACAAGCAGTCCGGCAAGACAATCCTGGATTTCCTGAAGTCCGACGGCTTCGCCAACAGAAACT
TCATGCAGCTGATCCACGACGACAGCCTGACCTTTAAAGAGGACATCCAGAAAGCCCAGGTGTCCGGCCA
GGGCGATAGCCTGCACGAGCACATTGCCAATCTGGCCGGCAGCCCCGCCATTAAGAAGGGCATCCTGCAG
ACAGTGAAGGTGGTGGACGAGCTCGTGAAAGTGATGGGCCGGCACAAGCCCGAGAACATCGTGATCGAAA
TGGCCAGAGAGAACCAGACCACCCAGAAGGGACAGAAGAACAGCCGCGAGAGAATGAAGCGGATCGAAGA
GGGCATCAAAGAGCTGGGCAGCCAGATCCTGAAAGAACACCCCGTGGAAAACACCCAGCTGCAGAACGAG
AAGCTGTACCTGTACTACCTGCAGAATGGGCGGGATATGTACGTGGACCAGGAACTGGACATCAACCGGC
TGTCCGACTACGATGTGGACCATATCGTGCCTCAGAGCTTTCTGAAGGACGACTCCATCGACAACAAGGT
GCTGACCAGAAGCGACAAGAACCGGGGCAAGAGCGACAACGTGCCCTCCGAAGAGGTCGTGAAGAAGATG
AAGAACTACTGGCGGCAGCTGCTGAACGCCAAGCTGATTACCCAGAGAAAGTTCGACAATCTGACCAAGG
CCGAGAGAGGCGGCCTGAGCGAACTGGATAAGGCCGGCTTCATCAAGAGACAGCTGGTGGAAACCCGGCA
GATCACAAAGCACGTGGCACAGATCCTGGACTCCCGGATGAACACTAAGTACGACGAGAATGACAAGCTG
ATCCGGGAAGTGAAAGTGATCACCCTGAAGTCCAAGCTGGTGTCCGATTTCCGGAAGGATTTCCAGTTTT
ACAAAGTGCGCGAGATCAACAACTACCACCACGCCCACGACGCCTACCTGAACGCCGTCGTGGGAACCGC
CCTGATCAAAAAGTACCCTAAGCTGGAAAGCGAGTTCGTGTACGGCGACTACAAGGTGTACGACGTGCGG
AAGATGATCGCCAAGAGCGAGCAGGAAATCGGCAAGGCTACCGCCAAGTACTTCTTCTACAGCAACATCA
TGAACTTTTTCAAGACCGAGATTACCCTGGCCAACGGCGAGATCCGGAAGCGGCCTCTGATCGAGACAAA
CGGCGAAACCGGGGAGATCGTGTGGGATAAGGGCCGGGATTTTGCCACCGTGCGGAAAGTGCTGAGCATG
CCCCAAGTGAATATCGTGAAAAAGACCGAGGTGCAGACAGGCGGCTTCAGCAAAGAGTCTATCCTGCCCA
AGAGGAACAGCGATAAGCTGATCGCCAGAAAGAAGGACTGGGACCCTAAGAAGTACGGCGGCTTCGACAG
CCCCACCGTGGCCTATTCTGTGCTGGTGGTGGCCAAAGTGGAAAAGGGCAAGTCCAAGAAACTGAAGAGT
GTGAAAGAGCTGCTGGGGATCACCATCATGGAAAGAAGCAGCTTCGAGAAGAATCCCATCGACTTTCTGG
AAGCCAAGGGCTACAAAGAAGTGAAAAAGGACCTGATCATCAAGCTGCCTAAGTACTCCCTGTTCGAGCT
GGAAAACGGCCGGAAGAGAATGCTGGCCTCTGCCGGCGAACTGCAGAAGGGAAACGAACTGGCCCTGCCC
TCCAAATATGTGAACTTCCTGTACCTGGCCAGCCACTATGAGAAGCTGAAGGGCTCCCCCGAGGATAATG
AGCAGAAACAGCTGTTTGTGGAACAGCACAAGCACTACCTGGACGAGATCATCGAGCAGATCAGCGAGTT
CTCCAAGAGAGTGATCCTGGCCGACGCTAATCTGGACAAAGTGCTGTCCGCCTACAACAAGCACCGGGAT
AAGCCCATCAGAGAGCAGGCCGAGAATATCATCCACCTGTTTACCCTGACCAATCTGGGAGCCCCTGCCG
CCTTCAAGTACTTTGACACCACCATCGACCGGAAGAGGTACACCAGCACCAAAGAGGTGCTGGACGCCAC
CCTGATCCACCAGAGCATCACCGGCCTGTACGAGACACGGATCGACCTGTCTCAGCTGGGAGGTGACTCT
GGTGGAAGCGGAGGATCTGGCGGCAGCACCAATCTGAGCGACATCATCGAGAAAGAGACAGGCAAGCAGC
TGGTCATCCAAGAGTCCATCCTGATGCTGCCTGAAGAGGTGGAAGAAGTGATCGGCAACAAGCCCGAGTC
CGACATCCTGGTGCACACCGCCTACGATGAGAGCACCGACGAGAACGTGATGCTGCTGACCTCTGACGCC
CCTGAGTACAAGCCTTGGGCTCTCGTGATCCAGGACAGCAACGGCGAGAACAAGATCAAGATGCTGAGCG
GCGGCTCTGGTGGCTCTGGCGGATCTACAAACCTGTCCGATATTATTGAGAAAGAAACCGGGAAACAGCT
CGTGATTCAAGAGTCTATTCTCATGCTCCCGGAAGAAGTCGAGGAAGTCATTGGAAACAAGCCTGAGAGC
GATATTCTGGTCCATACAGCCTACGACGAGTCTACCGATGAGAATGTCATGCTCCTCACCAGCGACGCTC
CCGAGTATAAGCCATGGGCACTTGTCATTCAGGACTCCAATGGGGAAAACAAAATCAAAATGCTCCCAAA
GAAAAAACGCAAGGTGGAGGGAGCTGATAAGCGCACCGCCGATGGTTCCGAGTTCGAAAGCCCCAAGAAG
AAGAGGAAAGTCTAACCGGTCATCATCACCATCACCATTGAGTTTAAACCCGCTGATCAGCCTCGACTGT
GCCTTCTAGTTGCCAGCCATCTGTTGTTTGCCCCTCCCCCGTGCCTTCCTTGACCCTGGAAGGTGCCACT
CCCACTGTCCTTTCCTAATAAAATGAGGAAATTGCATCGCATTGTCTGAGTAGGTGTCATTCTATTCTGG
GGGGTGGGGTGGGGCAGGACAGCAAGGGGGAGGATTGGGAAGACAATAGCAGGCATGCTGGGGATGCGGT
GGGCTCTATGGCTTCTGAGGCGGAAAGAACCAGCTGGGGCTCGATACCGTCGACCTCTAGCTAGAGCTTG
GCGTAATCATGGTCATAGCTGTTTCCTGTGTGAAATTGTTATCCGCTCACAATTCCACACAACATACGAG
CCGGAAGCATAAAGTGTAAAGCCTAGGGTGCCTAATGAGTGAGCTAACTCACATTAATTGCGTTGCGCTC
ACTGCCCGCTTTCCAGTCGGGAAACCTGTCGTGCCAGCTGCATTAATGAATCGGCCAACGCGCGGGGAGA
GGCGGTTTGCGTATTGGGCGCTCTTCCGCTTCCTCGCTCACTGACTCGCTGCGCTCGGTCGTTCGGCTGC
GGCGAGCGGTATCAGCTCACTCAAAGGCGGTAATACGGTTATCCACAGAATCAGGGGATAACGCAGGAAA
GAACATGTGAGCAAAAGGCCAGCAAAAGGCCAGGAACCGTAAAAAGGCCGCGTTGCTGGCGTTTTTCCAT
AGGCTCCGCCCCCCTGACGAGCATCACAAAAATCGACGCTCAAGTCAGAGGTGGCGAAACCCGACAGGAC
TATAAAGATACCAGGCGTTTCCCCCTGGAAGCTCCCTCGTGCGCTCTCCTGTTCCGACCCTGCCGCTTAC
CGGATACCTGTCCGCCTTTCTCCCTTCGGGAAGCGTGGCGCTTTCTCATAGCTCACGCTGTAGGTATCTC
AGTTCGGTGTAGGTCGTTCGCTCCAAGCTGGGCTGTGTGCACGAACCCCCCGTTCAGCCCGACCGCTGCG
CCTTATCCGGTAACTATCGTCTTGAGTCCAACCCGGTAAGACACGACTTATCGCCACTGGCAGCAGCCAC
TGGTAACAGGATTAGCAGAGCGAGGTATGTAGGCGGTGCTACAGAGTTCTTGAAGTGGTGGCCTAACTAC
GGCTACACTAGAAGAACAGTATTTGGTATCTGCGCTCTGCTGAAGCCAGTTACCTTCGGAAAAAGAGTTG
GTAGCTCTTGATCCGGCAAACAAACCACCGCTGGTAGCGGTGGTTTTTTTGTTTGCAAGCAGCAGATTAC
GCGCAGAAAAAAAGGATCTCAAGAAGATCCTTTGATCTTTTCTACGGGGTCTGACGCTCAGTGGAACGAA
AACTCACGTTAAGGGATTTTGGTCATGAGATTATCAAAAAGGATCTTCACCTAGATCCTTTTAAATTAAA
AATGAAGTTTTAAATCAATCTAAAGTATATATGAGTAAACTTGGTCTGACAGTTACCAATGCTTAATCAG
TGAGGCACCTATCTCAGCGATCTGTCTATTTCGTTCATCCATAGTTGCCTGACTCCCCGTCGTGTAGATA
ACTACGATACGGGAGGGCTTACCATCTGGCCCCAGTGCTGCAATGATACCGCGAGACCCACGCTCACCGG
CTCCAGATTTATCAGCAATAAACCAGCCAGCCGGAAGGGCCGAGCGCAGAAGTGGTCCTGCAACTTTATC
CGCCTCCATCCAGTCTATTAATTGTTGCCGGGAAGCTAGAGTAAGTAGTTCGCCAGTTAATAGTTTGCGC
AACGTTGTTGCCATTGCTACAGGCATCGTGGTGTCACGCTCGTCGTTTGGTATGGCTTCATTCAGCTCCG
GTTCCCAACGATCAAGGCGAGTTACATGATCCCCCATGTTGTGCAAAAAAGCGGTTAGCTCCTTCGGTCC
TCCGATCGTTGTCAGAAGTAAGTTGGCCGCAGTGTTATCACTCATGGTTATGGCAGCACTGCATAATTCT
CTTACTGTCATGCCATCCGTAAGATGCTTTTCTGTGACTGGTGAGTACTCAACCAAGTCATTCTGAGAAT
AGTGTATGCGGCGACCGAGTTGCTCTTGCCCGGCGTCAATACGGGATAATACCGCGCCACATAGCAGAAC
TTTAAAAGTGCTCATCATTGGAAAACGTTCTTCGGGGCGAAAACTCTCAAGGATCTTACCGCTGTTGAGA
TCCAGTTCGATGTAACCCACTCGTGCACCCAACTGATCTTCAGCATCTTTTACTTTCACCAGCGTTTCTG
GGTGAGCAAAAACAGGAAGGCAAAATGCCGCAAAAAAGGGAATAAGGGCGACACGGAAATGTTGAATACT
CATACTCTTCCTTTTTCAATATTATTGAAGCATTTATCAGGGTTATTGTCTCATGAGCGGATACATATTT
GAATGTATTTAGAAAAATAAACAAATAGGGGTTCCGCGCACATTTCCCCGAAAAGTGCCACCTGACGTCG
ACGGATCGGGAGATCGATCTCCCGATCCCCTAGGGTCGACTCTCAGTACAATCTGCTCTGATGCCGCATA
GTTAAGCCAGTATCTGCTCCCTGCTTGTGTGTTGGAGGTCGCTGAGTAGTGCGCGAGCAAAATTT
